Addgene plasmid #229455: pVF14
Purpose: Expresses IraD with His-tag
Depositing lab: Alexandra Deaconescu. Depositing organization: Brown University. Publication: Structural basis for inhibition of a response regulator of sigma(S) stability by a ClpXP antiadaptor. Dorich V, Brugger C, Tripathi A, Hoskins JR, Tong S, Suhanovsky MM, Sastry A, Wickner S, Gottesman S, Deaconescu AM. Genes Dev. 2019 Jun 1;33(11-12):718-732. doi: 10.1101/gad.320168.118. Epub 2019 Apr 11. PubMed 30975721.
Backbone
  Vector backbone: pSKB2
  Backbone size w/o insert (bp): 5368
  Vector type: Bacterial Expression
Growth in bacteria
  Bacterial resistance: Kanamycin, 50 μg/mL
  Growth temperature: 37°C
  Growth strain: DH5alpha
  Growth instructions: The depositing lab recommends DH5alpha T1R for plasmid storage and propagation and BL21 DE3 for protein expression.
  Copy number: Unknown
Gene/Insert
  Gene/Insert name: IraD
  Species: E. coli
  Insert size (bp): 456
  Promoter: T7
  Tag / fusion protein: 6xHis (C terminal on insert)
  Cloning method: Restriction Enzyme; 5′ cloning site unknown (unknown if destroyed)
Resource information
  A portion of this plasmid was derived from a plasmid made by: Susan Gottesman Lab: Insert was amplified by PCR from plasmid pQE80L‐IraD‐His6, whose construction was reported in Bougdour et al. Mol Microbiol. 2008 Apr;68(2):298-313. doi: 10.1111/j.1365-2958.2008.06146.x.
Terms and licenses: Academic/Nonprofit Terms; Industry Terms: Not Available to Industry
How to cite: pVF14 was a gift from Alexandra Deaconescu (Addgene plasmid # 229455 ; http://n2t.net/addgene:229455 ; RRID:Addgene_229455)
