[The description below was written by a language model from this plasmid's Addgene catalogue record and pLannotate feature annotations shown in this document.]
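Description:
pVF14 is a bacterial expression plasmid built on the pSKB2 backbone for producing His-tagged IraD from Escherichia coli. The sequenced plasmid is about 5.7 kb and has the layout of a pET-type vector. It carries a ColE1/pMB1-family origin together with the bom region and the rop gene, which normally keeps copy number down, although the catalogue lists copy number as unknown. An f1 phage origin is also present, and selection is by kanamycin through an aminoglycoside phosphotransferase gene. Short tetracycline-resistance fragments and a predicted open reading frame near rop look like backbone remnants rather than functional parts.

The expression cassette consists of a T7 promoter followed directly by a lac operator, the strong phage T7 gene 10 ribosome binding site, the iraD coding sequence and a T7 terminator. The plasmid also encodes lacI under its own promoter. Transcription therefore depends on T7 RNA polymerase supplied by a DE3 lysogen host such as BL21(DE3), and it stays repressed until IPTG is added. The catalogue describes a C-terminal 6xHis tag, which fits the histidine-tag fragment annotated just downstream of iraD. A short match to a His/TEV-type composite tag is also annotated upstream of the gene, but the record does not say whether this is translated as part of the product. The insert was PCR-amplified from an earlier IraD-His6 expression plasmid.

IraD is an antiadaptor that binds the response regulator RssB. This blocks delivery of the stress sigma factor RpoS to the ClpXP protease and so stabilises RpoS. The plasmid is suited to overexpression and affinity purification of IraD, and the associated publication is a structural study of how this antiadaptor inhibits RssB.
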