Features (pLannotate 1.2.2; 20 found; start..end, strand, type, name):
     12..440     +  rep_origin     f1 ori (sequence partly withheld): f1 bacteriophage origin of replication; arrow indicates direction of (+) strand synthesis
    493..550     +  promoter       AmpR promoter (fragment): bla
    559..1374    -  CDS            KanR: aminoglycoside phosphotransferase; aph(3')-Ia; confers resistance to kanamycin in bacteria or G418 (Geneticin®) in eukaryotes
   1496..2084    +  rep_origin     ori: high-copy-number ColE1/pMB1/pBR322/pUC origin of replication
   2270..2409    -  misc_feature   bom: basis of mobility region from pBR322
   2511..2702    -  CDS            rop: Rop protein, which maintains plasmids at low copy number; rop
   2719..3099    +  CDS            YPB1_ECOLX: Protein predicted: Swiss-Prot protein existence level 4. From Escherichia coli.
   3171..3462    -  CDS            TcR (fragment): tetracycline efflux protein; tet; confers resistance to tetracycline
   3477..3498    -  protein_bind   CAP binding site: CAP binding activates transcription in the presence of cAMP. E. coli catabolite activator protein
   3511..4593    -  CDS            lacI: lac repressor; lacI; The lac repressor binds to the lac operator to inhibit transcription in E. coli. This inhibition can be relieved by adding lactose or isopropyl-β-D-thiogalactopyranoside (IPTG).
   4594..4671    -  promoter       lacI promoter: lacI
   4679..4958    -  CDS            TcR (fragment): tetracycline efflux protein; tet; confers resistance to tetracycline
   4980..4998    +  promoter       T7 promoter: promoter for bacteriophage T7 RNA polymerase
   4999..5023    +  protein_bind   lac operator: The lac repressor binds to the lac operator to inhibit transcription in E. coli. This inhibition can be relieved by adding lactose or isopropyl-β-D-thiogalactopyranoside (IPTG). lac repressor encoded by lacI
   5038..5060    +  RBS            RBS: efficient ribosome binding site from bacteriophage T7 gene 10 (Olins and Rangwala, 1989)
   5079..5095    +  CDS            capTEV™ (fragment): composite tag for in vivo biotinylation, TEV protease cleavage, and 6xHis tagging
   5133..5522    +  CDS            iraD: IRAD_ECOLI - Also known as yjiD. Experimental evidence at protein level: Swiss-Prot protein existence level 1. Inhibits RpoS proteolysis by regulating RssB activity, thereby increasing the stability of the sigma stress factor RpoS during oxidative stress. Its effect on RpoS stability is due to its interaction with RssB, which probably blocks the interaction of RssB with RpoS, and the consequent delivery of the RssB-RpoS complex to the ClpXP protein degradation pathway. From Escherichia coli (strain K12).
   5572..5589    +  CDS            9xHis (fragment): 9xHis affinity tag
   5599..5648    +  CDS            SET1 (fragment): solubility-enhancement tag derived from T7 phage gene 10B
   5656..5703    +  terminator     T7 terminator: transcription terminator for bacteriophage T7 RNA polymerase
>Addgene plasmid #229455 | pVF14 | addgene full sequence | sequence record 456920 | Addgene NGS Result
TGGCGAATGGG
[124 nt withheld, positions 12-135]
C
[91 nt withheld, positions 137-227]
A
[49 nt withheld, positions 229-277]
CCTTTGACGTTGGAGTCCACGTTCTTT
[37 nt withheld, positions 305-341]
ACCCTATCTCGGTCTATTCTTTTGATTTATAAGGGATTTTGCCGATTTCGGCCTATTGGTTAAAAAATGA
GCTGATTTAACAAAAATTTAACGCGAATTTTAACAAAATATTAACGCTTACAATTTAGGTGGCACTTTTC
GGGGAAATGTGCGCGGAACCCCTATTTGTTTATTTTTCTAAATACATTCAAATATGTATCCGCTCATGAA
TTAATTCTTAGAAAAACTCATCGAGCATCAAATGAAACTGCAATTTATTCATATCAGGATTATCAATACC
ATATTTTTGAAAAAGCCGTTTCTGTAATGAAGGAGAAAACTCACCGAGGCAGTTCCATAGGATGGCAAGA
TCCTGGTATCGGTCTGCGATTCCGACTCGTCCAACATCAATACAACCTATTAATTTCCCCTCGTCAAAAA
TAAGGTTATCAAGTGAGAAATCACCATGAGTGACGACTGAATCCGGTGAGAATGGCAAAAGTTTATGCAT
TTCTTTCCAGACTTGTTCAACAGGCCAGCCATTACGCTCGTCATCAAAATCACTCGCATCAACCAAACCG
TTATTCATTCGTGATTGCGCCTGAGCGAGACGAAATACGCGATCGCTGTTAAAAGGACAATTACAAACAG
GAATCGAATGCAACCGGCGCAGGAACACTGCCAGCGCATCAACAATATTTTCACCTGAATCAGGATATTC
TTCTAATACCTGGAATGCTGTTTTCCCGGGGATCGCAGTGGTGAGTAACCATGCATCATCAGGAGTACGG
ATAAAATGCTTGATGGTCGGAAGAGGCATAAATTCCGTCAGCCAGTTTAGTCTGACCATCTCATCTGTAA
CATCATTGGCAACGCTACCTTTGCCATGTTTCAGAAACAACTCTGGCGCATCGGGCTTCCCATACAATCG
ATAGATTGTCGCACCTGATTGCCCGACATTATCGCGAGCCCATTTATACCCATATAAATCAGCATCCATG
TTGGAATTTAATCGCGGCCTAGAGCAAGACGTTTCCCGTTGAATATGGCTCATAACACCCCTTGTATTAC
TGTTTATGTAAGCAGACAGTTTTATTGTTCATGACCAAAATCCCTTAACGTGAGTTTTCGTTCCACTGAG
CGTCAGACCCCGTAGAAAAGATCAAAGGATCTTCTTGAGATCCTTTTTTTCTGCGCGTAATCTGCTGCTT
GCAAACAAAAAAACCACCGCTACCAGCGGTGGTTTGTTTGCCGGATCAAGAGCTACCAACTCTTTTTCCG
AAGGTAACTGGCTTCAGCAGAGCGCAGATACCAAATACTGTCCTTCTAGTGTAGCCGTAGTTAGGCCACC
ACTTCAAGAACTCTGTAGCACCGCCTACATACCTCGCTCTGCTAATCCTGTTACCAGTGGCTGCTGCCAG
TGGCGATAAGTCGTGTCTTACCGGGTTGGACTCAAGACGATAGTTACCGGATAAGGCGCAGCGGTCGGGC
TGAACGGGGGGTTCGTGCACACAGCCCAGCTTGGAGCGAACGACCTACACCGAACTGAGATACCTACAGC
GTGAGCTATGAGAAAGCGCCACGCTTCCCGAAGGGAGAAAGGCGGACAGGTATCCGGTAAGCGGCAGGGT
CGGAACAGGAGAGCGCACGAGGGAGCTTCCAGGGGGAAACGCCTGGTATCTTTATAGTCCTGTCGGGTTT
CGCCACCTCTGACTTGAGCGTCGATTTTTGTGATGCTCGTCAGGGGGGCGGAGCCTATGGAAAAACGCCA
GCAACGCGGCCTTTTTACGGTTCCTGGCCTTTTGCTGGCCTTTTGCTCACATGTTCTTTCCTGCGTTATC
CCCTGATTCTGTGGATAACCGTATTACCGCCTTTGAGTGAGCTGATACCGCTCGCCGCAGCCGAACGACC
GAGCGCAGCGAGTCAGTGAGCGAGGAAGCGGAAGAGCGCCTGATGCGGTATTTTCTCCTTACGCATCTGT
GCGGTATTTCACACCGCAATGGTGCACTCTCAGTACAATCTGCTCTGATGCCGCATAGTTAAGCCAGTAT
ACACTCCGCTATCGCTACGTGACTGGGTCATGGCTGCGCCCCGACACCCGCCAACACCCGCTGACGCGCC
CTGACGGGCTTGTCTGCTCCCGGCATCCGCTTACAGACAAGCTGTGACCGTCTCCGGGAGCTGCATGTGT
CAGAGGTTTTCACCGTCATCACCGAAACGCGCGAGGCAGCTGCGGTAAAGCTCATCAGCGTGGTCGTGAA
GCGATTCACAGATGTCTGCCTGTTCATCCGCGTCCAGCTCGTTGAGTTTCTCCAGAAGCGTTAATGTCTG
GCTTCTGATAAAGCGGGCCATGTTAAGGGCGGTTTTTTCCTGTTTGGTCACTGATGCCTCCGTGTAAGGG
GGATTTCTGTTCATGGGGGTAATGATACCGATGAAACGAGAGAGGATGCTCACGATACGGGTTACTGATG
ATGAACATGCCCGGTTACTGGAACGTTGTGAGGGTAAACAACTGGCGGTATGGATGCGGCGGGACCAGAG
AAAAATCACTCAGGGTCAATGCCAGCGCTTCGTTAATACAGATGTAGGTGTTCCACAGGGTAGCCAGCAG
CATCCTGCGATGCAGATCCGGAACATAATGGTGCAGGGCGCTGACTTCCGCGTTTCCAGACTTTACGAAA
CACGGAAACCGAAGACCATTCATGTTGTTGCTCAGGTCGCAGACGTTTTGCAGCAGCAGTCGCTTCACGT
TCGCTCGCGTATCGGTGATTCATTCTGCTAACCAGTAAGGCAACCCCGCCAGCCTAGCCGGGTCCTCAAC
GACAGGAGCACGATCATGCGCACCCGTGGGGCCGCCATGCCGGCGATAATGGCCTGCTTCTCGCCGAAAC
GTTTGGTGGCGGGACCAGTGACGAAGGCTTGAGCGAGGGCGTGCAAGATTCCGAATACCGCAAGCGACAG
GCCGATCATCGTCGCGCTCCAGCGAAAGCGGTCCTCGCCGAAAATGACCCAGAGCGCTGCCGGCACCTGT
CCTACGAGTTGCATGATAAAGAAGACAGTCATAAGTGCGGCGACGATAGTCATGCCCCGCGCCCACCGGA
AGGAGCTGACTGGGTTGAAGGCTCTCAAGGGCATCGGTCGAGATCCCGGTGCCTAATGAGTGAGCTAACT
TACATTAATTGCGTTGCGCTCACTGCCCGCTTTCCAGTCGGGAAACCTGTCGTGCCAGCTGCATTAATGA
ATCGGCCAACGCGCGGGGAGAGGCGGTTTGCGTATTGGGCGCCAGGGTGGTTTTTCTTTTCACCAGTGAG
ACGGGCAACAGCTGATTGCCCTTCACCGCCTGGCCCTGAGAGAGTTGCAGCAAGCGGTCCACGCTGGTTT
GCCCCAGCAGGCGAAAATCCTGTTTGATGGTGGTTAACGGCGGGATATAACATGAGCTGTCTTCGGTATC
GTCGTATCCCACTACCGAGATATCCGCACCAACGCGCAGCCCGGACTCGGTAATGGCGCGCATTGCGCCC
AGCGCCATCTGATCGTTGGCAACCAGCATCGCAGTGGGAACGATGCCCTCATTCAGCATTTGCATGGTTT
GTTGAAAACCGGACATGGCACTCCAGTCGCCTTCCCGTTCCGCTATCGGCTGAATTTGATTGCGAGTGAG
ATATTTATGCCAGCCAGCCAGACGCAGACGCGCCGAGACAGAACTTAATGGGCCCGCTAACAGCGCGATT
TGCTGGTGACCCAATGCGACCAGATGCTCCACGCCCAGTCGCGTACCGTCTTCATGGGAGAAAATAATAC
TGTTGATGGGTGTCTGGTCAGAGACATCAAGAAATAACGCCGGAACATTAGTGCAGGCAGCTTCCACAGC
AATGGCATCCTGGTCATCCAGCGGATAGTTAATGATCAGCCCACTGACGCGTTGCGCGAGAAGATTGTGC
ACCGCCGCTTTACAGGCTTCGACGCCGCTTCGTTCTACCATCGACACCACCACGCTGGCACCCAGTTGAT
CGGCGCGAGATTTAATCGCCGCGACAATTTGCGACGGCGCGTGCAGGGCCAGACTGGAGGTGGCAACGCC
AATCAGCAACGACTGTTTGCCCGCCAGTTGTTGTGCCACGCGGTTGGGAATGTAATTCAGCTCCGCCATC
GCCGCTTCCACTTTTTCCCGCGTTTTCGCAGAAACGTGGCTGGCCTGGTTCACCACGCGGGAAACGGTCT
GATAAGAGACACCGGCATACTCTGCGACATCGTATAACGTTACTGGTTTCACATTCACCACCCTGAATTG
ACTCTCTTCCGGGCGCTATCATGCCATACCGCGAAAGGTTTTGCGCCATTCGATGGTGTCCGGGATCTCG
ACGCTCTCCCTTATGCGACTCCTGCATTAGGAAGCAGCCCAGTAGTAGGTTGAGGCCGTTGAGCACCGCC
GCCGCAAGGAATGGTGCATGCAAGGAGATGGCGCCCAACAGTCCCCCGGCCACGGGGCCTGCCACCATAC
CCACGCCGAAACAAGCGCTCATGAGCCCGAAGTGGCGAGCCCGATCTTCCCCATCGGTGATGTCGGCGAT
ATAGGCGCCAGCAACCGCACCTGTGGCGCCGGTGATGCCGGCCACGATGCGTCCGGCGTAGAGGATCGAG
ATCTCGATCCCGCGAAATTAATACGACTCACTATAGGGGAATTGTGAGCGGATAACAATTCCCCTCTAGA
AATAATTTTGTTTAACTTTAAGAAGGAGATATACCATGGGCAGCAGCCATCATCATCATCATCACAGCAG
CGGCCTGGAAGTTCTGTTCCAGGGGCCCCATATGATGCGACAATCACTTCAGGCTGTTTTACCTGAAATT
TCAGGCAATAAAACGTCATCGCTGCGTAAATCGGTATGCAGCGATCTCCTCACTCTTTTTAATTCTCCTC
ATTCGGCATTACCGTCATTACTTGTTTCAGGCATGCCCGAGTGGCAAGTGCATAACCCGAGCGACAAACA
TCTCCAGAGCTGGTATTGCCGTCAGCTGCGTTCTGCACTGTTATTTCATGAGCCACGGATTGCGGCGTTG
CAGGTTAATTTGAAAGAAGCGTACTGCCACACTCTGGCGATCAGCCTTGAGATAATGCTGTACCACGACG
ATGAACCGCTAACGTTTGATCTGGTCTGGGATAATGGCGGTTGGCGCAGTGCGACGCTGGAGAATGTCAG
CTAAGGATCCGAATTCGAGCTCCGTCGACAAGCTTGCGGCCGCACTCGAGCACCACCACCACCACCACTG
AGATCCGGCTGCTAACAAAGCCCGAAAGGAAGCTGAGTTGGCTGCTGCCACCGCTGAGCAATAACTAGCA
TAACCCCTTGGGGCCTCTAAACGGGTCTTGAGGGGTTTTTTGCTGAAAGGAGGAACTATATCCGGAT
